Addgene plasmid #145244: pGAL4-DBD-HOXD13wt-IDR
Purpose: Expresses fusion of GAL4 DNA-binding domain and HOXD13wt IDR
Depositing lab: Denes Hnisz. Depositing organization: Max Planck Institute for Molecular Genetics. Publication: Unblending of Transcriptional Condensates in Human Repeat Expansion Disease. Basu S, Mackowiak SD, Niskanen H, Knezevic D, Asimi V, Grosswendt S, Geertsema H, Ali S, Jerkovic I, Ewers H, Mundlos S, Meissner A, Ibrahim DM, Hnisz D. Cell. 2020 May 28;181(5):1062-1079.e30. doi: 10.1016/j.cell.2020.04.018. Epub 2020 May 7. PubMed 32386547.
Backbone
  Vector backbone: pcDNA3.1
  Vector type: Mammalian Expression
Growth in bacteria
  Bacterial resistance: Ampicillin, 100 μg/mL
  Growth temperature: 37°C
  Growth strain: DH5alpha
  Copy number: High Copy
Gene/Insert
  Gene/Insert name: HOXD13wt-IDR
  Species: H. sapiens (human)
  Entrez Gene: HOXA13 (a.k.a. HOX1, HOX1J)
  Cloning method: Restriction Enzyme; 5′ cloning site Unknown (unknown if destroyed)
  Sequencing primers: 5′ agactgatatgcctctaaca; 3′ GAGAAAGGAAGGGAAGAAAGCG
Terms and licenses: Academic/Nonprofit Terms; Industry Terms: Not Available to Industry
How to cite: pGAL4-DBD-HOXD13wt-IDR was a gift from Denes Hnisz (Addgene plasmid # 145244 ; http://n2t.net/addgene:145244 ; RRID:Addgene_145244)
