[The description below was written by a language model from this plasmid's Addgene catalogue record and pLannotate feature annotations shown in this document.]
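Description:
pGAL4-DBD-HOXD13wt-IDR is a mammalian expression plasmid of about 6.2 kb built on a pcDNA3.1 backbone. It is propagated in E. coli through a high-copy ColE1/pUC-type origin and selected with ampicillin via the β-lactamase gene. The backbone also carries an f1 origin for single-stranded DNA production. A neomycin phosphotransferase cassette, driven by the SV40 early promoter and closed by the SV40 polyadenylation signal, allows G418 selection of stably transfected mammalian cells. Short annotated fragments such as an HIV-1 LTR piece, ble, lacI and bom are most likely residual backbone sequence or partial similarity hits rather than functional elements.

The payload is a single open reading frame under the human CMV immediate early enhancer and promoter, terminated by the bovine growth hormone polyadenylation signal. It encodes the DNA-binding domain of yeast GAL4 followed directly by a roughly 370 bp fragment of human HOXD13, described in the record as the wild-type intrinsically disordered region (IDR). T7 and SP6 promoters flank the insert, as is usual for this backbone. The catalogue's gene link points to HOXA13, but the insert name and the sequence annotation both identify HOXD13, so that link appears to be an error.

The GAL4 domain tethers the fused region to UAS sites, so constructs of this type are generally co-transfected with a UAS-driven reporter to measure transactivation by the attached domain. The record states only that the plasmid expresses the fusion. The associated study concerns transcriptional condensates in repeat expansion disease, which suggests this wild-type version serves as a reference for repeat-expanded HOXD13 variants.
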