Features (pLannotate 1.2.2; 22 found; start..end, strand, type, name):
      1..380     +  enhancer       CMV enhancer: human cytomegalovirus immediate early enhancer
    381..584     +  promoter       CMV promoter: human cytomegalovirus (CMV) immediate early promoter
    580..613     +  LTR            5' LTR (truncated) (fragment): truncated 5' long terminal repeat (LTR) from HIV-1
    629..647     +  promoter       T7 promoter: promoter for bacteriophage T7 RNA polymerase
    710..1150    +  CDS            GAL4 DNA binding domain: DNA binding domain of the GAL4 transcriptional activator; Saccharomyces cerevisiae GAL4 (truncated)
   1160..1528    +  CDS            HOXD13 (fragment): HXD13_HUMAN - Also known as HOX4I. Experimental evidence at protein level: Swiss-Prot protein existence level 1. Sequence-specific transcription factor that binds gene promoters and activates their transcription (PubMed:24789103). Part of a developmental regulatory system that provides cells with specific positional identities on the anterior-posterior axis (By similarity). From Homo sapiens (Human).
   1553..1571    -  promoter       SP6 promoter: promoter for bacteriophage SP6 RNA polymerase
   1597..1821    +  polyA_signal   bGH poly(A) signal: bovine growth hormone polyadenylation signal
   1825..1846    +  promoter       SV40 promoter (fragment): SV40 enhancer and early promoter
   1867..2295    +  rep_origin     f1 ori (sequence partly withheld): f1 bacteriophage origin of replication; arrow indicates direction of (+) strand synthesis
   2309..2638    +  promoter       SV40 promoter: SV40 enhancer and early promoter
   2705..3496    +  CDS            neo: KKA2_KLEPN - Also known as kan, nptII. Experimental evidence at protein level: Swiss-Prot protein existence level 1. Resistance to kanamycin, neomycin, paromomycin, ribostamycin, butirosin and gentamicin B. From Klebsiella pneumoniae.
   3520..3678    +  CDS            ble (fragment): BLE_KLEPN - Experimental evidence at protein level: Swiss-Prot protein existence level 1. Binding protein with a strong affinity to the bleomycin family of antibiotics. Binds to CL990; an antimitotic-antibiotic compound. From Klebsiella pneumoniae.
   3673..3794    +  polyA_signal   SV40 poly(A) signal: SV40 polyadenylation signal
   3867..3883    -  protein_bind   lac operator: The lac repressor binds to the lac operator to inhibit transcription in E. coli. This inhibition can be relieved by adding lactose or isopropyl-β-D-thiogalactopyranoside (IPTG). lac repressor encoded by lacI
   3891..3921    -  promoter       lac promoter: promoter for the E. coli lac operon
   3936..3957    -  protein_bind   CAP binding site: CAP binding activates transcription in the presence of cAMP. E. coli catabolite activator protein
   3970..4062    -  CDS            lacI (fragment): lac repressor; lacI; The lac repressor binds to the lac operator to inhibit transcription in E. coli. This inhibition can be relieved by adding lactose or isopropyl-β-D-thiogalactopyranoside (IPTG).
   4245..4833    -  rep_origin     ori: high-copy-number ColE1/pMB1/pBR322/pUC origin of replication
   5004..5864    -  CDS            AmpR: β-lactamase; bla; confers resistance to ampicillin, carbenicillin, and related antibiotics
   5865..5969    -  promoter       AmpR promoter: bla
   6028..6080    -  misc_feature   bom (fragment): basis of mobility region from pBR322
>Addgene plasmid #145244 | pGAL4-DBD-HOXD13wt-IDR | addgene full sequence | sequence record 311298 | Addgene NGS Result
GACATTGATTATTGACTAGTTATTAATAGTAATCAATTACGGGGTCATTAGTTCATAGCCCATATATGGA
GTTCCGCGTTACATAACTTACGGTAAATGGCCCGCCTGGCTGACCGCCCAACGACCCCCGCCCATTGACG
TCAATAATGACGTATGTTCCCATAGTAACGCCAATAGGGACTTTCCATTGACGTCAATGGGTGGAGTATT
TACGGTAAACTGCCCACTTGGCAGTACATCAAGTGTATCATATGCCAAGTACGCCCCCTATTGACGTCAA
TGACGGTAAATGGCCCGCCTGGCATTATGCCCAGTACATGACCTTATGGGACTTTCCTACTTGGCAGTAC
ATCTACGTATTAGTCATCGCTATTACCATGGTGATGCGGTTTTGGCAGTACATCAATGGGCGTGGATAGC
GGTTTGACTCACGGGGATTTCCAAGTCTCCACCCCATTGACGTCAATGGGAGTTTGTTTTGGCACCAAAA
TCAACGGGACTTTCCAAAATGTCGTAACAACTCCGCCCCATTGACGCAAATGGGCGGTAGGCGTGTACGG
TGGGAGGTCTATATAAGCAGAGCTCTCTGGCTAACTAGAGAACCCACTGCTTACTGGCTTATCGAAATTA
ATACGACTCACTATAGGGAGACCCAAGCTTGGTACCGAGCTCGGATCCACTAGTAACGGCCGCCAGTGTG
CTGGAATTCATGAAGCTACTGTCTTCTATCGAACAAGCATGCGATATTTGCCGACTTAAAAAGCTCAAGT
GCTCCAAAGAAAAACCGAAGTGCGCCAAGTGTCTGAAGAACAACTGGGAGTGTCGCTACTCTCCCAAAAC
CAAAAGGTCTCCGCTGACTAGGGCACATCTGACAGAAGTGGAATCAAGGCTAGAAAGACTGGAACAGCTA
TTTCTACTGATTTTTCCTCGAGAAGACCTTGACATGATTTTGAAAATGGATTCTTTACAGGATATAAAAG
CATTGTTAACAGGATTATTTGTACAAGATAATGTGAATAAAGATGCCGTCACAGATAGATTGGCTTCAGT
GGAGACTGATATGCCTCTAACATTGAGACAGCATAGAATAAGTGCGACATCATCATCGGAAGAGAGTAGT
AACAAAGGTCAAAGACAGTTGACTGTATCGGCGATCGCTTCCCGAGCCGGTAGCTGGGACATGGACGGCC
TGCGAGCGGACGGAGGCGGAGCTGGAGGAGCTCCCGCATCAAGTAGTAGCTCAAGTGTGGCCGCTGCCGC
GGCTAGCGGACAATGTAGGGGGTTTTTGTCAGCGCCTGTCTTTGCGGGCACACATTCCGGGAGGGCCGCT
GCTGCGGCTGCTGCTGCTGCTGCAGCCGCGGCGGCCGCTAGTGGATTTGCCTATCCTGGGACGAGTGAGC
GCACTGGTTCATCATCCTCATCTTCATCCAGTGCGGTAGTCGCCGCTCGGCCAGAAGCACCACCTGCAAA
AGAGTGTCCGGCCCCGACGCCAGCTGCAGCAGCAGCGGCACCGCCTTCAGCTCCTGCGTGACGTACGTCT
AGAGGGCCCTATTCTATAGTGTCACCTAAATGCTAGAGCTCGCTGATCAGCCTCGACTGTGCCTTCTAGT
TGCCAGCCATCTGTTGTTTGCCCCTCCCCCGTGCCTTCCTTGACCCTGGAAGGTGCCACTCCCACTGTCC
TTTCCTAATAAAATGAGGAAATTGCATCGCATTGTCTGAGTAGGTGTCATTCTATTCTGGGGGGTGGGGT
GGGGCAGGACAGCAAGGGGGAGGATTGGGAAGACAATAGCAGGCATGCTGGGGATGCGGTGGGCTCTATG
GCTTCTGAGGCGGAAAGAACCAGCTGGGGCTCTAGGGGGTATCCCC
[124 nt withheld, positions 1867-1990]
C
[91 nt withheld, positions 1992-2082]
A
[49 nt withheld, positions 2084-2132]
CCTTTGACGTTGGAGTCCACGTTCTTT
[37 nt withheld, positions 2160-2196]
ACCCTATCTCGGTCTATTCTTTTGATTTATAAGGGATTTTGCCGATTTCGGCCTATTGGTTAAAAAATGA
GCTGATTTAACAAAAATTTAACGCGAATTAATTCTGTGGAATGTGTGTCAGTTAGGGTGTGGAAAGTCCC
CAGGCTCCCCAGCAGGCAGAAGTATGCAAAGCATGCATCTCAATTAGTCAGCAACCAGGTGTGGAAAGTC
CCCAGGCTCCCCAGCAGGCAGAAGTATGCAAAGCATGCATCTCAATTAGTCAGCAACCATAGTCCCGCCC
CTAACTCCGCCCATCCCGCCCCTAACTCCGCCCAGTTCCGCCCATTCTCCGCCCCATGGCTGACTAATTT
TTTTTATTTATGCAGAGGCCGAGGCCGCCTCTGCCTCTGAGCTATTCCAGAAGTAGTGAGGAGGCTTTTT
TGGAGGCCTAGGCTTTTGCAAAAAGCTCCCGGGAGCTTGTATATCCATTTTCGGATCTGATCAAGAGACA
GGATGAGGATCGTTTCGCATGATTGAACAAGATGGATTGCACGCAGGTTCTCCGGCCGCTTGGGTGGAGA
GGCTATTCGGCTATGACTGGGCACAACAGACAATCGGCTGCTCTGATGCCGCCGTGTTCCGGCTGTCAGC
GCAGGGGCGCCCGGTTCTTTTTGTCAAGACCGACCTGTCCGGTGCCCTGAATGAACTGCAGGACGAGGCA
GCGCGGCTATCGTGGCTGGCCACGACGGGCGTTCCTTGCGCAGCTGTGCTCGACGTTGTCACTGAAGCGG
GAAGGGACTGGCTGCTATTGGGCGAAGTGCCGGGGCAGGATCTCCTGTCATCTCACCTTGCTCCTGCCGA
GAAAGTATCCATCATGGCTGATGCAATGCGGCGGCTGCATACGCTTGATCCGGCTACCTGCCCATTCGAC
CACCAAGCGAAACATCGCATCGAGCGAGCACGTACTCGGATGGAAGCCGGTCTTGTCGATCAGGATGATC
TGGACGAAGAGCATCAGGGGCTCGCGCCAGCCGAACTGTTCGCCAGGCTCAAGGCGCGCATGCCCGACGG
CGAGGATCTCGTCGTGACCCATGGCGATGCCTGCTTGCCGAATATCATGGTGGAAAATGGCCGCTTTTCT
GGATTCATCGACTGTGGCCGGCTGGGTGTGGCGGACCGCTATCAGGACATAGCGTTGGCTACCCGTGATA
TTGCTGAAGAGCTTGGCGGCGAATGGGCTGACCGCTTCCTCGTGCTTTACGGTATCGCCGCTCCCGATTC
GCAGCGCATCGCCTTCTATCGCCTTCTTGACGAGTTCTTCTGAGCGGGACTCTGGGGTTCGAAATGACCG
ACCAAGCGACGCCCAACCTGCCATCACGAGATTTCGATTCCACCGCCGCCTTCTATGAAAGGTTGGGCTT
CGGAATCGTTTTCCGGGACGCCGGCTGGATGATCCTCCAGCGCGGGGATCTCATGCTGGAGTTCTTCGCC
CACCCCAACTTGTTTATTGCAGCTTATAATGGTTACAAATAAAGCAATAGCATCACAAATTTCACAAATA
AAGCATTTTTTTCACTGCATTCTAGTTGTGGTTTGTCCAAACTCATCAATGTATCTTATCATGTCTGTAT
ACCGTCGACCTCTAGCTAGAGCTTGGCGTAATCATGGTCATAGCTGTTTCCTGTGTGAAATTGTTATCCG
CTCACAATTCCACACAACATACGAGCCGGAAGCATAAAGTGTAAAGCCTGGGGTGCCTAATGAGTGAGCT
AACTCACATTAATTGCGTTGCGCTCACTGCCCGCTTTCCAGTCGGGAAACCTGTCGTGCCAGCTGCATTA
ATGAATCGGCCAACGCGCGGGGAGAGGCGGTTTGCGTATTGGGCGCTCTTCCGCTTCCTCGCTCACTGAC
TCGCTGCGCTCGGTCGTTCGGCTGCGGCGAGCGGTATCAGCTCACTCAAAGGCGGTAATACGGTTATCCA
CAGAATCAGGGGATAACGCAGGAAAGAACATGTGAGCAAAAGGCCAGCAAAAGGCCAGGAACCGTAAAAA
GGCCGCGTTGCTGGCGTTTTTCCATAGGCTCCGCCCCCCTGACGAGCATCACAAAAATCGACGCTCAAGT
CAGAGGTGGCGAAACCCGACAGGACTATAAAGATACCAGGCGTTTCCCCCTGGAAGCTCCCTCGTGCGCT
CTCCTGTTCCGACCCTGCCGCTTACCGGATACCTGTCCGCCTTTCTCCCTTCGGGAAGCGTGGCGCTTTC
TCATAGCTCACGCTGTAGGTATCTCAGTTCGGTGTAGGTCGTTCGCTCCAAGCTGGGCTGTGTGCACGAA
CCCCCCGTTCAGCCCGACCGCTGCGCCTTATCCGGTAACTATCGTCTTGAGTCCAACCCGGTAAGACACG
ACTTATCGCCACTGGCAGCAGCCACTGGTAACAGGATTAGCAGAGCGAGGTATGTAGGCGGTGCTACAGA
GTTCTTGAAGTGGTGGCCTAACTACGGCTACACTAGAAGAACAGTATTTGGTATCTGCGCTCTGCTGAAG
CCAGTTACCTTCGGAAAAAGAGTTGGTAGCTCTTGATCCGGCAAACAAACCACCGCTGGTAGCGGTGGTT
TTTTTGTTTGCAAGCAGCAGATTACGCGCAGAAAAAAAGGATCTCAAGAAGATCCTTTGATCTTTTCTAC
GGGGTCTGACGCTCAGTGGAACGAAAACTCACGTTAAGGGATTTTGGTCATGAGATTATCAAAAAGGATC
TTCACCTAGATCCTTTTAAATTAAAAATGAAGTTTTAAATCAATCTAAAGTATATATGAGTAAACTTGGT
CTGACAGTTACCAATGCTTAATCAGTGAGGCACCTATCTCAGCGATCTGTCTATTTCGTTCATCCATAGT
TGCCTGACTTCCCGTCGTGTAGATAACTACGATACGGGAGGGCTTACCATCTGGCCCCAGTGCTGCAATG
ATACCGCGAGACCCACGCTCACCGGCTCCAGATTTATCAGCAATAAACCAGCCAGCCGGAAGGGCCGAGC
GCAGAAGTGGTCCTGCAACTTTATCCGCCTCCATCCAGTCTATTAATTGTTGCCGGGAAGCTAGAGTAAG
TAGTTCGCCAGTTAATAGTTTGCGCAACGTTGTTGCCATTGCTACAGGCATCGTGGTGTCACGCTCGTCG
TTTGGTATGGCTTCATTCAGCTCCGGTTCCCAACGATCAAGGCGAGTTACATGATCCCCCATGTTGTGCA
AAAAAGCGGTTAGCTCCTTCGGTCCTCCGATCGTTGTCAGAAGTAAGTTGGCCGCAGTGTTATCACTCAT
GGTTATGGCAGCACTGCATAATTCTCTTACTGTCATGCCATCCGTAAGATGCTTTTCTGTGACTGGTGAG
TACTCAACCAAGTCATTCTGAGAATAGTGTATGCGGCGACCGAGTTGCTCTTGCCCGGCGTCAATACGGG
ATAATACCGCGCCACATAGCAGAACTTTAAAAGTGCTCATCATTGGAAAACGTTCTTCGGGGCGAAAACT
CTCAAGGATCTTACCGCTGTTGAGATCCAGTTCGATGTAACCCACTCGTGCACCCAACTGATCTTCAGCA
TCTTTTACTTTCACCAGCGTTTCTGGGTGAGCAAAAACAGGAAGGCAAAATGCCGCAAAAAAGGGAATAA
GGGCGACACGGAAATGTTGAATACTCATACTCTTCCTTTTTCAATATTATTGAAGCATTTATCAGGGTTA
TTGTCTCATGAGCGGATACATATTTGAATGTATTTAGAAAAATAAACAAATAGGGGTTCCGCGCACATTT
CCCCGAAAAGTGCCACCTGACGTCGACGGATCGGGAGATCTCCCGATCCCCTATGGTGCACTCTCAGTAC
AATCTGCTCTGATGCCGCATAGTTAAGCCAGTATCTGCTCCCTGCTTGTGTGTTGGAGGTCGCTGAGTAG
TGCGCGAGCAAAATTTAAGCTACAACAAGGCAAGGCTTGACCGACAATTGCATGAAGAATCTGCTTAGGG
TTAGGCGTTTTGCGCTGCTTCGCGATGTACGGGCCAGATATACGCGTT
